Addgene plasmid #186365: pENT-L3-pSnail-L5
Purpose: Entry clone with ORF encoding Ci-Snail cis-regulatory region flanked by Gateway recombination sequences
Depositing lab: Patrick Lemaire. Depositing organization: CNRS UMR 5237, Centre de Recherche en Biologie cellulaire de Montpellier. Publication: A multicassette Gateway vector set for high throughput and comparative analyses in ciona and vertebrate embryos. Roure A, Rothbacher U, Robin F, Kalmar E, Ferone G, Lamy C, Missero C, Mueller F, Lemaire P. PLoS One. 2007. 2(9):e916. 10.1371/journal.pone.0000916 PubMed 17878951.
Backbone
  Vector backbone: pDONR-221-P3-P5
  Backbone manufacturer: PMID: 17878951
  Backbone size w/o insert (bp): 2550
  Vector type: Protein expression
Growth in bacteria
  Bacterial resistance: Kanamycin, 50 μg/mL
  Growth temperature: 37°C
  Growth strain: DH5alpha
  Copy number: High Copy
Gene/Insert
  Gene/Insert name: Snail regulatory sequence
  Species: C. intestinalis (ascidian)
  Insert size (bp): 823
  Promoter: T7 promoter
  Cloning method: Gateway Cloning
  Sequencing primers: 5′ M13forward: TGTAAAACGACGGCCAGT; 3′ M13rev: caggaaacagctatgac
Resource information
  A portion of this plasmid was derived from a plasmid made by: - Ciona snail : https://www.aniseed.cnrs.fr/aniseed/gene/show_gene?unique_id=Cirobu.g00005955.
Terms and licenses: Academic/Nonprofit Terms; Industry Terms: Not Available to Industry
Depositor comments: The Ci-Snail cis-regulatory region drives expression in mesodermal cells.
How to cite: pENT-L3-pSnail-L5 was a gift from Patrick Lemaire (Addgene plasmid # 186365 ; http://n2t.net/addgene:186365 ; RRID:Addgene_186365)
