[The description below was written by a language model from this plasmid's Addgene catalogue record and pLannotate feature annotations shown in this document.]
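Description:
pENT-L3-pSnail-L5 is a Gateway entry clone built on the pDONR-221-P3-P5 donor backbone, part of a multicassette Gateway vector set designed for high-throughput and comparative work in Ciona and vertebrate embryos. It is a small bacterial plasmid (the sequenced record is about 3.4 kb) that is propagated in E. coli at high copy from a ColE1/pUC-type origin and selected with kanamycin through an aph(3')-Ia KanR gene. The rrnB T1 and T2 terminators upstream of the cloning region are standard pDONR elements that shield the insert from read-through transcription. The short RSF ori, lacI and lacZα hits in the feature table are only fragments and are probably backbone remnants or partial matches rather than functional parts.

The insert is an 823 bp cis-regulatory region of the Ciona intestinalis Snail gene, which according to the depositor drives expression in mesodermal cells. Although the catalogue purpose line uses the word "ORF" and lists the vector type as protein expression, the payload is a regulatory sequence, not a coding sequence. It is flanked by attL-type recombination sites, named L3 and L5 in the plasmid name. The automated annotation labels these as attL1 and a partial attL2 overlapping an attB5 core, which most likely reflects the tool matching variant att sites to its closest references. The T7 promoter listed in the record lies in the backbone beyond the second att site and is not what drives tissue-specific expression. In an LR reaction, the L3/L5 sites allow this driver module to be placed directionally into a compatible destination vector, alongside separate entry clones carrying coding sequences, to assemble constructs expressing a gene of interest under Snail regulatory control in embryos.
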