Features (pLannotate 1.2.2; 11 found; start..end, strand, type, name):
      1..34      +  rep_origin     RSF ori (fragment): Plasmids containing the RSF 1030 origin of replication can be propagated in E. coli cells that contain additional plasmids with compatible origins.
     36..128     +  CDS            lacI (fragment): lac repressor; lacI; The lac repressor binds to the lac operator to inhibit transcription in E. coli. This inhibition can be relieved by adding lactose or isopropyl-β-D-thiogalactopyranoside (IPTG).
    183..210     -  terminator     rrnB T2 terminator: transcription terminator T2 from the E. coli rrnB gene
    342..385     +  terminator     rrnB T1 terminator: Escherichia coli rrnB; transcription terminator T1 from the E. coli rrnB gene
    432..468     -  CDS            lacZα (fragment): LacZα fragment of β-galactosidase; lacZ fragment
    491..589     +  protein_bind   attL1: mutant version of attL; recombination site for the Gateway® LR reaction LR Clonase™
   1473..1493    -  protein_bind   attB5: mutant version of attB; core recombination site for the Gateway® BP reaction BP Clonase™
   1484..1569    -  protein_bind   attL2 (fragment): mutant version of attL; recombination site for the Gateway® LR reaction LR Clonase™
   1593..1611    -  promoter       T7 promoter: promoter for bacteriophage T7 RNA polymerase
   1745..2554    +  CDS            KanR: aminoglycoside phosphotransferase; aph(3')-Ia; confers resistance to kanamycin in bacteria or G418 (Geneticin®) in eukaryotes
   2701..3289    +  rep_origin     ori: high-copy-number ColE1/pMB1/pBR322/pUC origin of replication
>Addgene plasmid #186365 | pENT-L3-pSnail-L5 | addgene full sequence | sequence record 373437 | Addgene NGS Result
GAGCGCAGCGAGTCAGTGAGCGAGGAAGCGGAAGAGCGCCCAATACGCAAACCGCCTCTCCCCGCGCGTT
GGCCGATTCATTAATGCAGCTGGCACGACAGGTTTCCCGACTGGAAAGCGGGCAGTGAGCGCAACGCAAT
TAATACGCGTACCGCTAGCCAGGAAGAGTTTGTAGAAACGCAAAAAGGCCATCCGTCAGGATGGCCTTCT
GCTTAGTTTGATGCCTGGCAGTTTATGGCGGGCGTCCTGCCCGCCACCCTCCGGGCCGTTGCTTCACAAC
GTTCAAATCCGCTCCCGGCGGATTTGTCCTACTCAGGAGAGCGTTCACCGACAAACAACAGATAAAACGA
AAGGCCCAGTCTTCCGACTGAGCCTTTCGTTTTATTTGATGCCTGGCAGTTCCCTACTCTCGCGTTAACG
CTAGCATGGATGTTTTCCCAGTCACGACGTTGTAAAACGACGGCCAGTCTTAAGCTCGGGCCCCTCTAGA
AAATAATGATTTTATTTTGACTGATAGTGACCTGTTCGTTGCAACAAATTGATGAGCAATGCTTTTTTAT
AATGCCAACTTTGTATAATAAAGTAGGCTCATGATAAATTAATATGTTGTTACCGATAAATTGAAGTTAT
TCAAAATGAAAACGTTGTAATTGTATTTACGATTATTAAGCAGAAGATCGGTGTGTTTTGCTGGGCAAAT
ATTGAGAATAAAAATTGAGAAAATCTGTGGCGACAACTGTGGTCTGATTTACAGGCGATTTGGACAGAGT
TGACAGGTCGCGAAAGCGATCCCACCTTCGTGTCTGGGTTTCGAGGTGCCGCCCGTTGTGCAGTAGCAAC
TGTGCGGTCAAGTTGAGAGCAAGAAGACACCACAACGCGCTTTGAAGCGTCCAAGCCGCCCGCTGAGCTG
GGCGGATAGCGCGTTTGGCACCTCGTCTGGCATCGTCCGCACTGTCAACCTTCTTCGTACAAACGTCCTC
ACCTGCCGCGCAGGATTGCTTCATATGGCAGACCGAGTTGAGTGGGAAATCATATTCTGATTGCTTCGCT
TATAGAGCTAGCTCACTAGAGACTAGAGTGTCGTGAATCATTTGAATTAAGCTGCATAGTTTAGTTGATC
AAATGAGTCTTAGTTCGATGTGCAGGACTGCTAAGTAATACAGTTAATATAGAGTTATTTAAAGTGAGTT
TATGTTTAACTCTTATGTTAAACAGCATAGGACAATTTAGATAGACCTATATATTATACAGAAAATAAGA
TAGAAAAAATACGAGTGCATAAACTTACAGCACGCTTATTGAAAAAGGCAGTCTAACAAAATAGGAACAT
TTAAGGTATTTGAAAGATTATTGCAAGTTTATTTCATTAGTATTATTTTTTTAGACTTTTGGTACATATT
CAAAATATCAAAATTTTCACTGTGAAATATATTACTGTGATTACATCATGACCTCCGTCGAGCCCATGCA
CCCAACTTTTGTATACAAAGTTGGCATTATAAGAAAGCATTGCTTATCAATTTGTTGCAACGAACAGGTC
ACTATCAGTCAAAATAAAATCATTATTTGCCATCCAGCTCTAGATGATATCCCCTATAGTGAGTCGTATT
ACATGGTCATAGCTGTTTCCTGGCAGCTCTGGCCCGTGTCTCAAAATCTCTGATGTTACATTGCACAAGA
TAAAAATATATCATCATGAACAATAAAACTGTCTGCTTACATAAACAGTAATACAAGGGGTGTTATGAGC
CATATTCAACGGGAAACGTCGAGGCCGCGATTAAATTCCAACATGGATGCTGATTTATATGGGTATAAAT
GGGCTCGCGATAATGTCGGGCAATCAGGTGCGACAATCTATCGCTTGTATGGGAAGCCCGATGCGCCAGA
GTTGTTTCTGAAACATGGCAAAGGTAGCGTTGCCAATGATGTTACAGATGAGATGGTCAGACTAAACTGG
CTGACGGAATTTATGCCTCTTCCGACCATCAAGCATTTTATCCGTACTCCTGATGATGCATGGTTACTCA
CCACTGCGATCCCCGGAAAAACAGCATTCCAGGTATTAGAAGAATATCCTGATTCAGGTGAAAATATTGT
TGATGCGCTGGCAGTGTTCCTGCGCCGGTTGCATTCGATTCCTGTTTGTAATTGTCCTTTTAACAGCGAT
CGCGTATTTCGTCTCGCTCAGGCGCAATCACGAATGAATAACGGTTTGGTTGATGCGAGTGATTTTGATG
ACGAGCGTAATGGCTGGCCTGTTGAACAAGTCTGGAAAGAAATGCATAAACTTTTGCCATTCTCACCGGA
TTCAGTCGTCACTCATGGTGATTTCTCACTTGATAACCTTATTTTTGACGAGGGGAAATTAATAGGTTGT
ATTGATGTTGGACGAGTCGGAATCGCAGACCGATACCAGGATCTTGCCATCCTATGGAACTGCCTCGGTG
AGTTTTCTCCTTCATTACAGAAACGGCTTTTTCAAAAATATGGTATTGATAATCCTGATATGAATAAATT
GCAGTTTCATTTGATGCTCGATGAGTTTTTCTAATCAGAATTGGTTAATTGGTTGTAACACTGGCAGAGC
ATTACGCTGACTTGACGGGACGGCGCAAGCTCATGACCAAAATCCCTTAACGTGAGTTACGCGTCGTTCC
ACTGAGCGTCAGACCCCGTAGAAAAGATCAAAGGATCTTCTTGAGATCCTTTTTTTCTGCGCGTAATCTG
CTGCTTGCAAACAAAAAAACCACCGCTACCAGCGGTGGTTTGTTTGCCGGATCAAGAGCTACCAACTCTT
TTTCCGAAGGTAACTGGCTTCAGCAGAGCGCAGATACCAAATACTGTTCTTCTAGTGTAGCCGTAGTTAG
GCCACCACTTCAAGAACTCTGTAGCACCGCCTACATACCTCGCTCTGCTAATCCTGTTACCAGTGGCTGC
TGCCAGTGGCGATAAGTCGTGTCTTACCGGGTTGGACTCAAGACGATAGTTACCGGATAAGGCGCAGCGG
TCGGGCTGAACGGGGGGTTCGTGCACACAGCCCAGCTTGGAGCGAACGACCTACACCGAACTGAGATACC
TACAGCGTGAGCTATGAGAAAGCGCCACGCTTCCCGAAGGGAGAAAGGCGGACAGGTATCCGGTAAGCGG
CAGGGTCGGAACAGGAGAGCGCACGAGGGAGCTTCCAGGGGGAAACGCCTGGTATCTTTATAGTCCTGTC
GGGTTTCGCCACCTCTGACTTGAGCGTCGATTTTTGTGATGCTCGTCAGGGGGGCGGAGCCTATGGAAAA
ACGCCAGCAACGCGGCCTTTTTACGGTTCCTGGCCTTTTGCTGGCCTTTTGCTCACATGTTCTTTCCTGC
GTTATCCCCTGATTCTGTGGATAACCGTATTACCGCCTTTGAGTGAGCTGATACCGCTCGCCGCAGCCGA
ACGACC
